>Addgene plasmid #205721 | pCMV-DNAJC5-ΔC20 (Δ179-198) | addgene full sequence | sequence record 420270 | Addgene NGS Result
GACATTGATTATTGACTAGTTATTAATAGTAATCAATTACGGGGTCATTAGTTCATAGCCCATATATGGA
GTTCCGCGTTACATAACTTACGGTAAATGGCCCGCCTGGCTGACCGCCCAACGACCCCCGCCCATTGACG
TCAATAATGACGTATGTTCCCATAGTAACGCCAATAGGGACTTTCCATTGACGTCAATGGGTGGAGTATT
TACGGTAAACTGCCCACTTGGCAGTACATCAAGTGTATCATATGCCAAGTCCGCCCCCTATTGACGTCAA
TGACGGTAAATGGCCCGCCTGGCATTATGCCCAGTACATGACCTTACGGGACTTTCCTACTTGGCAGTAC
ATCTACGTATTAGTCATCGCTATTACCATGGTGATGCGGTTTTGGCAGTACACCAATGGGCGTGGATAGC
GGTTTGACTCACGGGGATTTCCAAGTCTCCACCCCATTGACGTCAATGGGAGTTTGTTTTGGCACCAAAA
TCAACGGGACTTTCCAAAATGTCGTAATAACCCCGCCCCGTTGACGCAAATGGGCGGTAGGCGTGTACGG
TGGGAGGTCTATATAAGCAGAGCTCGTTTAGTGAACCGTCAGAATTTTGTAATACGACTCACTATAGGGC
GGCCGGGAATTCGTCGACTGGATCCGCCACCATGGCAGACCAGAGACAGCGCTCACTGTCTACCTCTGGG
GAGTCATTGTACCACGTCCTTGGGTTGGACAAGAACGCAACCTCAGATGACATTAAAAAGTCCTATCGGA
AGCTTGCCTTGAAATATCACCCCGACAAGAACCCCGACAACCCGGAGGCCGCGGACAAGTTTAAGGAGAT
CAACAACGCGCACGCCATCCTCACGGACGCCACAAAAAGGAACATCTACGACAAGTACGGCTCGCTGGGT
CTCTACGTGGCCGAGCAGTTTGGGGAAGAGAACGTGAACACCTACTTCGTGCTGTCCAGCTGGTGGGCCA
AGGCCCTGTTTGTCTTCTGCGGCCTCCTCACGTGCTGCTACTGCTGCTGCTGTCTGTGCTGCTGCTTCAA
CTGCTGCTGCGGGAAGTGTAAGCCCAAGGCGCCTGAAGGCGAGGAGACGGAGTTCTACGTGTCCCCCGAG
GATCTGGAGGCACAGCTGCAGTCTGACGAGAGGGAGGCCACAGACACGCCGATCGTCATACAGCCGGCAT
CCGCCACGCGTACGCGGCCGCTCGAGCAGAAACTCATCTCAGAAGAGGATCTGGCAGCAAATGATATCCT
GGATTACAAGGATGACGACGATAAGGTTTAAACGGCCGGCCGCGGTCATAGCTGTTTCCTGAACAGATCC
CGGGTGGCATCCCTGTGACCCCTCCCCAGTGCCTCTCCTGGCCCTGGAAGTTGCCACTCCAGTGCCCACC
AGCCTTGTCCTAATAAAATTAAGTTGCATCATTTTGTCTGACTAGGTGTCCTTCTATAATATTATGGGGT
GGAGGGGGGTGGTATGGAGCAAGGGGCAAGTTGGGAAGACAACCTGTAGGGCCTGCGGGGTCTATTGGGA
ACCAAGCTGGAGTGCAGTGGCACAATCTTGGCTCACTGCAATCTCCGCCTCCTGGGTTCAAGCGATTCTC
CTGCCTCAGCCTCCCGAGTTGTTGGGATTCCAGGCATGCATGACCAGGCTCAGCTAATTTTTGTTTTTTT
GGTAGAGACGGGGTTTCACCATATTGGCCAGGCTGGTCTCCAACTCCTAATCTCAGGTGATCTACCCACC
TTGGCCTCCCAAATTGCTGGGATTACAGGCGTGAACCACTGCTCCCTTCCCTGTCCTTCTGATTTTAAAA
TAACTATACCAGCAGGAGGACGTCCAGACACAGCATAGGCTACCTGGCCATGCCCAACCGGTGGGACATT
TGAGTTGCTTGCTTGGCACTGTCCTCTCATGCGTTGGGTCCACTCAGTAGATGCCTGTTGAATTGGGTAC
GCGGCCAGCGGCGAGCGGTATCAGCTCACTCAAAGGCGGTAATACGGTTATCCACAGAATCAGGGGATAA
CGCAGGAAAGAACATGTGAGCAAAAGGCCAGCAAAAGGCCAGGAACCGTAAAAAGGCCGCGTTGCTGGCG
TTTTTCCATAGGCTCCGCCCCCCTGACGAGCATCACAAAAATCGACGCTCAAGTCAGAGGTGGCGAAACC
CGACAGGACTATAAAGATACCAGGCGTTTCCCCCTGGAAGCTCCCTCGTGCGCTCTCCTGTTCCGACCCT
GCCGCTTACCGGATACCTGTCCGCCTTTCTCCCTTCGGGAAGCGTGGCGCTTTCTCATAGCTCACGCTGT
AGGTATCTCAGTTCGGTGTAGGTCGTTCGCTCCAAGCTGGGCTGTGTGCACGAACCCCCCGTTCAGCCCG
ACCGCTGCGCCTTATCCGGTAACTATCGTCTTGAGTCCAACCCGGTAAGACACGACTTATCGCCACTGGC
AGCAGCCACTGGTAACAGGATTAGCAGAGCGAGGTATGTAGGCGGTGCTACAGAGTTCTTGAAGTGGTGG
CCTAACTACGGCTACACTAGAAGAACAGTATTTGGTATCTGCGCTCTGCTGAAGCCAGTTACCTTCGGAA
AAAGAGTTGGTAGCTCTTGATCCGGCAAACAAACCACCGCTGGTAGCGGTGGTTTTTTTGTTTGCAAGCA
GCAGATTACGCGCAGAAAAAAAGGATCTCAAGAAGATCCTTTGATCTTTTCTACGGGGTCTGACGCTCAG
TGGAACGAAAACTCACGTTAAGGGATTTTGGTCATGAGATTATCAAAAAGGATCTTCACCTAGATCCTTT
TAAATTAAAAATGAAGTTTTAAATCAATCTAAAGTATATATGAGTAACCTGAGGCTATGGCAGGGCCTGC
CGCCCCGACGTTGGCTGCGAGCCCTGGGCCTTCACCCGAACTTGGGGGGTGGGGTGGGGAAAAGGAAGAA
ACGCGGGCGTATTGGCCCCAATGGGGTCTCGGTGGGGTATCGACAGAGTGCCAGCCCTGGGACCGAACCC
CGCGTTTATGAACAAACGACCCAACACCGTGCGTTTTATTCTGTCTTTTTATTGCCGTCATAGCGCGGGT
TCCTTCCGGTATTGTCTCCTTCCGTGTTTCAGTTAGCCTCCCCCTAGGGTGGGCGAAGAACTCCAGCATG
AGATCCCCGCGCTGGAGGATCATCCAGCCGGCGTCCCGGAAAACGATTCCGAAGCCCAACCTTTCATAGA
AGGCGGCGGTGGAATCGAAATCTCGTGATGGCAGGTTGGGCGTCGCTTGGTCGGTCATTTCGAACCCCAG
AGTCCCGCTCAGAAGAACTCGTCAAGAAGGCGATAGAAGGCGATGCGCTGCGAATCGGGAGCGGCGATAC
CGTAAAGCACGAGGAAGCGGTCAGCCCATTCGCCGCCAAGCTCTTCAGCAATATCACGGGTAGCCAACGC
TATGTCCTGATAGCGATCCGCCACACCCAGCCGGCCACAGTCGATGAATCCAGAAAAGCGGCCATTTTCC
ACCATGATATTCGGCAAGCAGGCATCGCCATGGGTCACGACGAGATCCTCGCCGTCGGGCATGCTCGCCT
TGAGCCTGGCGAACAGTTCGGCTGGCGCGAGCCCCTGATGCTCTTCGTCCAGATCATCCTGATCGACAAG
ACCGGCTTCCATCCGAGTACGTGCTCGCTCGATGCGATGTTTCGCTTGGTGGTCGAATGGGCAGGTAGCC
GGATCAAGCGTATGCAGCCGCCGCATTGCATCAGCCATGATGGATACTTTCTCGGCAGGAGCAAGGTGAG
ATGACAGGAGATCCTGCCCCGGCACTTCGCCCAATAGCAGCCAGTCCCTTCCCGCTTCAGTGACAACGTC
GAGCACAGCTGCGCAAGGAACGCCCGTCGTGGCCAGCCACGATAGCCGCGCTGCCTCGTCTTGCAGTTCA
TTCAGGGCACCGGACAGGTCGGTCTTGACAAAAAGAACCGGGCGCCCCTGCGCTGACAGCCGGAACACGG
CGGCATCAGAGCAGCCGATTGTCTGTTGTGCCCAGTCATAGCCGAATAGCCTCTCCACCCAAGCGGCCGG
AGAACCTGCGTGCAATCCATCTTGTTCAATCATGCGAAACGATCCTCATCCTGTCTCTTGATCGATCTTT
GCAAAAGCCTAGGCCTCCAAAAAAGCCTCCTCACTACTTCTGGAATAGCTCAGAGGCCGAGGCGGCCTCG
GCCTCTGCATAAATAAAAAAAATTAGTCAGCCATGGGGCGGAGAATGGGCGGAACTGGGCGGAGTTAGGG
GCGGGATGGGCGGAGTTAGGGGCGGGACTATGGTTGCTGACTAATTGAGATGCATGCTTTGCATACTTCT
GCCTGCTGGGGAGCCTGGGGACTTTCCACACCTGGTTGCTGACTAATTGAGATGCATGCTTTGCATACTT
CTGCCTGCTGGGGAGCCTGGGGACTTTCCACACCCTAACTGACACACATTCCACAGCTGGTTCTTTCCGC
CTCAGGACTCTTCCTTTTTCAATATTATTGAAGCATTTATCAGGGTTATTGTCTCATGAGCGGATACATA
TTTGAATGTATTTAGAAAAATAAACAAATAGGGGTTCCGCGCACATTTCCCCGAAAAGTGCCACCTG
[124 nt withheld, positions 4618-4741]
C
[91 nt withheld, positions 4743-4833]
A
[49 nt withheld, positions 4835-4883]
CCTTTGACGTTGGAGTCCACGTTCTTT
[37 nt withheld, positions 4911-4947]
ACCCTATCTCGGTCTATTCTTTTGATTTATAAGGGATTTTGCCGATTTCGGCCTATTGGTTAAAAAATGA
GCTGATTTAACAAAAATTTAACGCGAATTTTAACAAAATATTAACGCTTACAATTTCCATTCGCCATTCA
GGCTGCGCAACTGTTGGGAAGGGCGATCGGTGCGGGCCTCTTCGCTATTACGCCAGCTGGCGAAAGGGGG
ATGTGCTGCAAGGCGATTAAGTTGGGTAACGCCAGGGTTTTCCCAGTCACGACGTTGTAAAACGACGGCC
AGTGCCAAGCTGATCTATACATTGAATCAATATTGGCAATTAGCCATATTAGTCATTGGTTATATAGCAT
AAATCAATATTGGCTATTGGCCATTGCATACGTTGTATCTATATCATAATATGTACATTTATATTGGCTC
ATGTCCAATATGACCGCCATGTT
Features (pLannotate 1.2.2; 15 found; start..end, strand, type, name):
      1..380     +  enhancer       CMV enhancer: human cytomegalovirus immediate early enhancer
    382..581     +  promoter       CMV promoter: human cytomegalovirus (CMV) immediate early promoter
    610..628     +  promoter       T7 promoter: promoter for bacteriophage T7 RNA polymerase
    662..1213    +  CDS            DNAJC5 (fragment): DNJC5_HUMAN - Also known as CLN4 From Homo sapiens (Human).
   1262..1286    +  CDS            3xFLAG (fragment): three tandem FLAG® epitope tags
   1332..1954    +  polyA_signal   hGH poly(A) signal: human growth hormone polyadenylation signal
   2103..2691    -  rep_origin     ori: high-copy-number ColE1/pMB1/pBR322/pUC origin of replication
   2913..2929    +  polyA_signal   bGH poly(A) signal (fragment): bovine growth hormone polyadenylation signal
   3020..3067    -  polyA_signal   HSV TK poly(A) signal: herpes simplex virus thymidine kinase polyadenylation signal (Cole and Stacy, 1985)
   3126..3278    -  CDS            ble (fragment): BLE_KLEPN - Experimental evidence at protein level: Swiss-Prot protein existence level 1. Binding protein with a strong affinity to the bleomycin family of antibiotics. Binds to CL990; an antimitotic-antibiotic compound. From Klebsiella pneumoniae.
   3299..4093    -  CDS            NeoR/KanR: aminoglycoside phosphotransferase from Tn5; aph(3')-II (or nptII); confers resistance to neomycin, kanamycin, and G418 (Geneticin®)
   4128..4485    -  promoter       SV40 promoter: SV40 enhancer and early promoter
   4487..4591    -  promoter       AmpR promoter: bla
   4618..5046    +  rep_origin     f1 ori (sequence partly withheld): f1 bacteriophage origin of replication; arrow indicates direction of (+) strand synthesis
   5077..5231    -  CDS            lacZα (fragment): LacZα fragment of β-galactosidase; lacZ fragment
