[The description below was written by a language model from this plasmid's Addgene catalogue record and pLannotate feature annotations shown in this document.]
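Description:
pCMV-DNAJC5-ΔC20 (Δ179-198) is a 5,390 nt mammalian expression plasmid built on a pCMV backbone and carrying a C-terminally truncated form of human DNAJC5, the gene also known as CSP or CLN4. The mutation removes residues 179-198, which matches the feature table's annotation of the DNAJC5 coding sequence as a fragment. Transcription is driven by the human cytomegalovirus immediate early enhancer and promoter. A T7 promoter sits just upstream of the insert, and a human growth hormone polyadenylation signal terminates the transcript. A short partial match to a 3xFLAG epitope lies a little downstream of the DNAJC5 sequence, which suggests a FLAG-type C-terminal tag. However, the catalogue fields do not list a tag, and the record does not establish whether it is in frame.

In bacteria the plasmid replicates from a high-copy ColE1/pUC-type origin and is selected with kanamycin. Resistance comes from the Tn5 NeoR/KanR aminoglycoside phosphotransferase, which is placed behind both a bacterial bla promoter and the SV40 enhancer/early promoter and is followed by an HSV TK polyadenylation signal. This arrangement should also permit G418 selection in mammalian cells. An f1 origin is present for single-stranded DNA production. Small fragments of ble, lacZα and a bGH polyadenylation signal appear to be backbone remnants.

The stated purpose is mammalian expression of this deletion mutant. The associated publication concerns unconventional secretion of alpha-synuclein mediated by palmitoylated DNAJC5 oligomers, so the construct probably serves to test the contribution of the DNAJC5 C-terminal region to that process.
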