Addgene plasmid #205721: pCMV-DNAJC5-ΔC20 (Δ179-198)
Purpose: Mammalian expression of DNAJC5-ΔC20 (Δ179-198)
Depositing lab: Randy Schekman. Depositing organization: University of California, Berkeley. Publication: Unconventional secretion of alpha-synuclein mediated by palmitoylated DNAJC5 oligomers. Wu S, Hernandez Villegas NC, Sirkis DW, Thomas-Wright I, Wade-Martins R, Schekman R. Elife. 2023 Jan 10;12:e85837. doi: 10.7554/eLife.85837. PubMed 36626307.
Backbone
  Vector backbone: pCMV
  Vector type: Mammalian Expression
Growth in bacteria
  Bacterial resistance: Kanamycin, 50 μg/mL
  Growth temperature: 37°C
  Growth strain: DH5alpha
  Copy number: Unknown
Gene/Insert
  Gene/Insert name: DNAJC5
  Species: H. sapiens (human)
  Mutation: Δ179-198
  Entrez Gene: DNAJC5 (a.k.a. CLN4, CLN4B, CSP, DNAJC5A, NCL, mir-941-2, mir-941-3, mir-941-4, mir-941-5)
  Cloning method: Gibson Cloning
Terms and licenses: Academic/Nonprofit Terms; Industry Terms: Not Available to Industry
How to cite: pCMV-DNAJC5-ΔC20 (Δ179-198) was a gift from Randy Schekman (Addgene plasmid # 205721 ; http://n2t.net/addgene:205721 ; RRID:Addgene_205721)
